>Addgene plasmid #50484 | pCDNA3.1-nAChr-beta3-YFP | depositor partial sequence | sequence record 75409 | mouse beta3nAChR subunit isoform 1
CGTCTCTCTGAAGCAGACGTCATGACAGGCTTCCTACGGGTCTTCTTGGCTCTCAGTGCCACTCTCTCAG
GTTCCTGGGTGACTCTCACAGCCACTGCGGGACTCAGCTCAGTGGCTGAACATGAAGACGCACTCCTCAG
ACATTTGTTCCAAGGTTATCAGAAATGTGTCCGCCCTGTGTTGAATTCCAGTGACATCATAAAAGTGTAT
TTTGGATTAAAGATATCTCAGCTTGTAGATGTGGATGAAAAGAATCAGCTGATGACAACAAACGTGTGGC
TGAAGCAGGAATGGACAGACCAAAAATTACGATGGAATCCCGAAGACTATGGTGGAATTAATTCGATAAA
GGTTCCATCGGAGTCGCTCTGGCTGCCTGACATAGTTCTCTTTGAAAATGCTGACGGACGTTTTGAGGGC
TCTCTCATGACCAAGGCCATTGTGAAATCCAGCGGAACCGTCAGTTGGACTCCTCCCGCCAGCTACAAAA
GTTCCTGTACCATGGATGTCACATTTTTCCCGTTCGATAGGCAGAACTGCTCAATGAAGTTCGGATCCTG
GACTTACGATGGTACCATGGTCGACCTCATTCTGATCAATGAAAACGTTGACCGGAAAGACTTTTTTGAT
AACGGAGAGTGGGAGATACTAAATGCAAAGGGGATGAAGGGCAACAGAAGAGAAGGCTTTTACTCCTATC
CGTTTGTTACCTACTCTTTTGTTCTGAGACGCCTGCCCCTGTTTTACACCCTCTTTTTGATAATCCCCTG
CCTGGGGCTGTCTTTTCTCACGGTCCTGGTGTTCTACCTACCCTCCGACGAAGGGGAAAAACTCTCCTTA
TCCACCTCGGTTTTGGTTTCTTTGACAGTGTTTCTTTTAGTAATCGAAGAAATAATCCCGTCTTCTTCAA
AAGTCATCCCTCTCATTGGGGAGTACCTCCTCTTCATTATGATATTTGTCACGCTGTCTATTATTGTCAC
GGTTTTTGTAATTAATGTCCACCACAGATCTTCCTCAACGTACCATCCCATGGCCCCCTGGGTAAAGAGG
CTGTTTCTGGAAAAACTCCCGAGATGGCTTTGCATGAAGGACCCCAGGGACCGCTTCTCTTTCCCCGATG
GAACGGAGAGTAAGGGAACCGTGAGGGGGAAATTTCCAGGGAAAAAGAAGCAGACTCCTACCAGTGATGG
AGAAAGAGTTCTGGTCGCTTTCCTGGAGAAGGCCTCTGAGTCCATCAGATACATCTCGAGGCATGTGAAG
AAGGAACACTTCATCAGTCAGGTTGTTCAAGACTGGAAATTCGTGGCTCAGGTTCTTGACCGCATCTTCC
TCTGGCTCTTTCTGACAGCTTCGGTTTTGGGCTCTGTCCTGATTTTTATTCCAGCCTTGAAGATGTGGAT
ACATCGTTTCCATTAGGAACTGCTCTCTGGATCCATGTAGAAGACACACCTAGAGAGAATCCCACCTAGA
ACTGAGTGCTGCTGGTGTGTTCACAGAAAGGAGTTGCATGCAACATTTGTGGTGCCCTTGCCTTGTCCTG
GGAGCC
