>Addgene plasmid #50484 | pCDNA3.1-nAChr-beta3-YFP | addgene partial sequence | sequence record 77430 | BGH-rev 5'-TAGAAGGCACAGTCGAGG-3'
GTTTAAACGGGCCCTAGTAACGGCCGCCAGTGTGCTGGAATTCGCCCTTGGCTCCCAGGACAAGGCAAGG
GCACCACAAATGTTGCATGCAACTCCTTTCTGTGAACACACCAGCAGCACTCAGTTCTAGGTGGGATTCT
CTCTAGGTGTGTCTTCTACATGGATCCAGAGAGCAGTTCCTAATGGAAACGATGTATCCACATCTTCAAG
GCTGGAATAAAAATCAGGACAGAGCCCAAAACCGAAGCTGTCAGAAAGAGCCAGAGGAAGATGCGGTCAA
GAACCTGAGCCACGAATTTCCAGTCTTGAACAACCTGACTGATGAAGTGTTCCTTCTTCACATGCCTCGA
GATGTATCTGATGGACTCAGAGGCCTTCTCCAGGAAAGCGACCAGAACTCTTTCTCCATCACTGGTAGGA
GTCTGCTTCTTTTTCCCTGCTCCTGCCTTGTACAGCTCGTCCATGCCGAGAGTGATCCCGGCGGCGGTCA
CGAACTCCAGCAGGACCATGTGATCGCGCTTCTCGTTGGGGTCTTTGCTCAGGGCGGACTGGTAGCTCAG
GTAGTGGTTGTCGGGCAGCAGCACGGGGCCGTCGCCGATGGGGGTGTTCTGCTGGTAGTGGTCGGCGAGC
TGCACGCTGCCGTCCTCGATGTTGTGGCGGATCTTGAAGTTCACCTTGATGCCGTTCTTCTGCTTGTCGG
CCATGATATAGACGTTGTGGCTGTTGTAGTTGTACTCCAGCTTGTGCCCCAGGATGTTGCCGTCCTCCTT
GAAGTCGATGCCCTTCAGCTCGATGCGGTTCACCAGGGTGTCGCCCTCGAACTTCACCTCGGCGCGGGTC
TTGTAGTTGCCGTCGTCCTTGAAGAAGATGGTGCGCTCCTGGACGTAGCCTTCGGGCATGGCGGACTTGA
AGAAGTCGTGCTGCTTCATGTGGTCGGGGTAGCGGGCGAAGCACTGCAGGCCGTAACCGAAGGTGGTCAC
GAGGGTGGGCCAGG
