>Addgene plasmid #50484 | pCDNA3.1-nAChr-beta3-YFP | addgene partial sequence | sequence record 77431 | EGFP-N 5'-CGTCGCCGTCCAGCTCGACCAG-3'
GCTCCTCGCCCTTGCTCACCATTGCTCCTGCTGGAAATTTCCCCCTCACGGTTCCCTTACTCTCCGTTCC
ATCGGGGAAAGAGAAGCGGTCCCTGGGGTCCTTCATGCAAAGCCATCTCGGGAGTTTTTCCAGAAACAGC
CTCTTTACCCAGGGGGCCATGGGATGGTACGTTGAGGAAGATCTGTGGTGGACATTAATTACAAAAACCG
TGACAATAATAGACAGCGTGACAAATATCATAATGAAGAGGAGGTACTCCCCAATGAGAGGGATGACTTT
TGAAGAAGACGGGATTATTTCTTCGATTACTAAAAGAAACACTGTCAAAGAAACCAAAACCGAGGTGGAT
AAGGAGAGTTTTTCCCCTTCGTCGGAGGGTAGGTAGAACACCAGGACCGTGAGAAAAGACAGCCCCAGGC
AGGGGATTATCAAAAAGAGGGTGTAAAACAGGGGCAGGCGTCTCAGAACAAAAGAGTAGGTAACAAACGG
ATAGGAGTAAAAGCCTTCTCTTCTGTTGCCCTTCATCCCCTTTGCATTTAGTATCTCCCACTCTCCGTTA
TCAAAAAAGTCTTTCCGGTCAACGTTTTCATTGATCAGAATGAGGTCGACCATGGTACCATCGTAAGTCC
AGGATCCGAACTTCATTGAGCAGTTCTGCCTATCGAACGGGAAAAATGTGACATCCATGGTACAGGAACT
TTTGTAGCTGGCGGGAGGAGTCCAACTGACGGTTCCGCTGGATTTCACAATGGCCTTGGTCATGAGAGAG
CCCTCAAAACGTCCGTCAGCATTTTCAAAGAGAACTATGTCAGGCAGCCAGAGCGACTCCGATGGAACCT
TTATCGAATTAATTCCACCATAGTCTTCGGGATTCCATCGTAATTTTTGGTCTGTCCATTCCTGCTTCAG
CCACACGTTTGTTGTCATCAGCTGATTCTTTTCATCCACATCTACAAGCTGAGATATCTTTAATCCAAAA
TACACTTTTATGATGTCACTGGAATTCAACACAGGGCGGACACATTTCTGATAACCTTGGAACAAATGTC
TGAGGAGTGCGTCTTCATGTTCAGCCACTGAGCTGAGTCCCGCAGTGGCTGTGA
