[The description below was written by a language model from this plasmid's Addgene catalogue record.]
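Description:
pCDNA3.1-nAChr-beta3-YFP is a mammalian expression plasmid of about 7.8 kb built on the pcDNA3.1 backbone. It is maintained in E. coli as a high-copy plasmid under ampicillin selection and carries a hygromycin marker for selecting transfected mammalian cells. No feature table accompanies the record, so backbone elements other than those listed in the catalogue fields are not documented here. The use of a BGH reverse sequencing primer is consistent with the bovine growth hormone polyadenylation region normally found downstream of the pcDNA3.1 cloning site.

The roughly 2.2 kb insert encodes the mouse neuronal nicotinic acetylcholine receptor beta3 subunit (Chrnb3, isoform 1), expressed from the CMV promoter. The fluorescent tag is not at either terminus. Instead, the YFP open reading frame is inserted within the intracellular loop between transmembrane segments M3 and M4, after residue P379, and is flanked on both sides by a flexible Gly-Ala-Gly linker. An internal tag of this kind leaves the extracellular N-terminal domain and the C-terminus of the subunit unmodified. The insert was placed between EcoRV and XbaI sites, and the EcoRV site was destroyed during cloning.

The construct was made for imaging studies of receptors containing alpha6 and beta3 subunits. Co-expressed with other fluorescently labelled subunits, it serves as a FRET partner for examining pentameric assembly and subunit stoichiometry. It was also used to follow subcellular trafficking and plasma membrane localization by TIRF microscopy.
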