Addgene plasmid #50484: pCDNA3.1-nAChr-beta3-YFP
Purpose: this report is the first to directly measure nAChr subunit stoichiometry using FRET and plasma membrane localization of Alpha6 and Beta3 containing receptors using TIRF
Depositing lab: Henry Lester. Publication: Subcellular trafficking, pentameric assembly, and subunit stoichiometry of neuronal nicotinic acetylcholine receptors containing fluorescently labeled alpha6 and beta3 subunits. Drenan RM, Nashmi R, Imoukhuede P, Just H, McKinney S, Lester HA. Mol Pharmacol. 2008 Jan;73(1):27-41. Epub 2007 Oct 11. 10.1124/mol.107.039180 PubMed 17932221.
Backbone
  Vector backbone: pcDNA3.1
  Backbone manufacturer: Life Technologies
  Backbone size w/o insert (bp): 5597
  Total vector size (bp): 7827
  Vector type: Mammalian Expression
  Selectable markers: Hygromycin
Growth in bacteria
  Bacterial resistance: Ampicillin, 100 μg/mL
  Growth temperature: 37°C
  Growth strain: Top10
  Copy number: High Copy
Gene/Insert
  Gene/Insert name: nAChRBeta3 subunit, isoform 1 (alt name: nAchR beta3-YFP)
  Species: M. musculus (mouse)
  Insert size (bp): 2230
  Mutation: YFP fusion in M3-M4 loop (after residue P379). Our YFP fusion cassette also consisted of a Gly-Ala-Gly flexible linker flanking the YFP open reading frame on both N and C terminal sides
  GenBank ID: AAL75573.1 AF467896_1
  Entrez Gene: Chrnb3 (a.k.a. 5730417K16Rik, Acrb3)
  Promoter: CMV
  Tag / fusion protein: YFP
  Cloning method: Restriction Enzyme; 5′ cloning site EcoRV (destroyed during cloning); 3′ cloning site XbaI (unknown if destroyed)
  Sequencing primers: 5′ CMV-F; 3′ BGH-rev
Terms and licenses: Academic/Nonprofit Terms; Industry Terms: Not Available to Industry
How to cite: pCDNA3.1-nAChr-beta3-YFP was a gift from Henry Lester (Addgene plasmid # 50484 ; http://n2t.net/addgene:50484 ; RRID:Addgene_50484)
